>Addgene plasmid #29043 | pEMS1114 | addgene partial sequence | sequence record 41388 | EGFP-N 5'-CGTCGCCGTCCAGCTCGACCAG-3'
GGCGAAGTTCCTATACCTTTTGAAGAATAGGAACTTCGGCGCGCCACGCGTGNTGGAAGCTACTGTACAC
CANCCTGTNANGAGAGGAAAGAGAAGAAGGTTAGTACAATTGTCTAGAGCCGCCGGTCACACGCCAGAAG
CCGAACCCCGCCCTGCCCCGTCCCCCCCGAAGGCAGCCGTCCCCCCGCGGACAGCCCCGAGGCTGNAGAN
GGAGAAGGGGACGGCGG
