[The description below was written by a language model from this plasmid's Addgene catalogue record.]
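Description:
pEMS1114 is a plasmid from the Pleiades Promoter Project, a resource built to develop and test compact "MiniPromoters" that drive selective expression in the brain. It is based on the large pEMS1302 backbone (about 17.5 kb without insert) and is maintained in E. coli as a high-copy plasmid under ampicillin selection. The record gives no feature table, so the origin of replication, any polyadenylation signals, genomic targeting or homology sequences, and any mammalian selection markers carried by this unusually large backbone are not stated here.

The cloned insert is a roughly 1.6 kb CAG promoter, placed between SacI and MluI sites (it is not recorded whether these sites survive cloning). CAG is a strong, broadly active synthetic promoter that combines the cytomegalovirus immediate-early enhancer with chicken β-actin promoter and intron elements. It sits upstream of a backbone-encoded EGFP-Cre-NLS reporter, a fusion of green fluorescent protein to Cre recombinase with a nuclear localization signal. Cells in which the promoter is active can therefore be detected directly by nuclear fluorescence, and they also gain recombinase activity capable of excising or rearranging loxP-flanked sequences, for example in a Cre-dependent reporter allele.

Because CAG is ubiquitous rather than cell-type restricted, this construct most plausibly serves as a positive or benchmark control alongside the brain-region-specific MiniPromoter constructs built in the same backbone. The record does not state this role explicitly, nor does it specify the delivery route or target species.
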