Addgene plasmid #29043: pEMS1114
Depositing lab: Elizabeth Simpson. Depositing organization: University of British Columbia. Publication: A regulatory toolbox of MiniPromoters to drive selective expression in the brain. Portales-Casamar E, Swanson DJ, Liu L, de Leeuw CN, Banks KG, Ho Sui SJ, Fulton DL, Ali J, Amirabbasi M, Arenillas DJ, Babyak N, Black SF, Bonaguro RJ, Brauer E, Candido TR, Castellarin M, Chen J, Chen Y, Cheng JC, Chopra V, Docking TR, Dreolini L, D'Souza CA, Flynn EK, Glenn R, Hatakka K, Hearty TG, Imanian B, Jiang S, Khorasan-zadeh S, Komljenovic I, Laprise S, Liao NY, Lim JS, Lithwick S, Liu F, Liu J, Lu M, McConechy M, McLeod AJ, Milisavljevic M, Mis J, O'Connor K, Palma B, Palmquist DL, Schmouth JF, Swanson MI, Tam B, Ticoll A, Turner JL, Varhol R, Vermeulen J, Watkins RF, Wilson G, Wong BK, Wong SH, Wong TY, Yang GS, Ypsilanti AR, Jones SJ, Holt RA, Goldowitz D, Wasserman WW, Simpson EM. Proc Natl Acad Sci U S A. 2010 Sep 21. 107(38):16589-94. 10.1073/pnas.1009158107 PubMed 20807748.
Backbone
  Vector backbone: pEMS1302
  Backbone size w/o insert (bp): 17451
  Vector type: Pleiades Promoter Project [sic, Pleaides Plieades]
Growth in bacteria
  Bacterial resistance: Ampicillin, 100 μg/mL
  Growth temperature: 37°C
  Growth strain: DH5alpha
  Growth instructions: DH10B
  Copy number: High Copy
Gene/Insert
  Gene/Insert name: CAG promoter
  Insert size (bp): 1627
  Tag / fusion protein: EGFP-Cre-NLS (C terminal on backbone)
  Cloning method: Restriction Enzyme; 5′ cloning site SacI (unknown if destroyed); 3′ cloning site MluI (unknown if destroyed)
  Sequencing primers: 5′ Unknown
Terms and licenses: Academic/Nonprofit Terms; Industry Terms: Not Available to Industry
How to cite: pEMS1114 was a gift from Elizabeth Simpson (Addgene plasmid # 29043 ; http://n2t.net/addgene:29043 ; RRID:Addgene_29043)
